>Addgene plasmid #116502 | pHAGE-PIK3CA-I112N | addgene full sequence | sequence record 242628 | Addgene NGS Result
TGGAAGGGCTAATTCACTCCCAAAGAAGACAAGATATCCTTGATCTGTGGATCTACCACACACAAGGCTA
CTTCCCTGATTAGCAGAACTACACACCAGGGCCAGGGGTCAGATATCCACTGACCTTTGGATGGTGCTAC
AAGCTAGTACCAGTTGAGCCAGATAAGGTAGAAGAGGCCAATAAAGGAGAGAACACCAGCTTGTTACACC
CTGTGAGCCTGCATGGGATGGATGACCCGGAGAGAGAAGTGTTAGAGTGGAGGTTTGACAGCCGCCTAGC
ATTTCATCACGTGGCCCGAGAGCTGCATCCGGAGTACTTCAAGAACTGCTGATATCGAGCTTGCTACAAG
GGACTTTCCGCTGGGGACTTTCCAGGGAGGCGTGGCCTGGGCGGGACTGGGGAGTGGCGAGCCCTCAGAT
CCTGCATATAAGCAGCTGCTTTTTGCCTGTACTGGGTCTCTCTGGTTAGACCAGATCTGAGCCTGGGAGC
TCTCTGGCTAACTAGGGAACCCACTGCTTAAGCCTCAATAAAGCTTGCCTTGAGTGCTTCAAGTAGTGTG
TGCCCGTCTGTTGTGTGACTCTGGTAACTAGAGATCCCTCAGACCCTTTTAGTCAGTGTGGAAAATCTCT
AGCAGTGGCGCCCGAACAGGGACTTGAAAGCGAAAGGGAAACCAGAGGAGCTCTCTCGACGCAGGACTCG
GCTTGCTGAAGCGCGCACGGCAAGAGGCGAGGGGCGGCGACTGGTGAGTACGCCAAAAATTTTGACTAGC
GGAGGCTAGAAGGAGAGAGATGGGTGCGAGAGCGTCAGTATTAAGCGGGGGAGAATTAGATCGCGATGGG
AAAAAATTCGGTTAAGGCCAGGGGGAAAGAAAAAATATAAATTAAAACATATAGTATGGGCAAGCAGGGA
GCTAGAACGATTCGCAGTTAATCCTGGCCTGTTAGAAACATCAGAAGGCTGTAGACAAATACTGGGACAG
CTACAACCATCCCTTCAGACAGGATCAGAAGAACTTAGATCATTATATAATACAGTAGCAACCCTCTATT
GTGTGCATCAAAGGATAGAGATAAAAGACACCAAGGAAGCTTTAGACAAGATAGAGGAAGAGCAAAACAA
AAGTAAGACCACCGCACAGCAAGCGGCCGGCCGCTGATCTTCAGACCTGGAGGAGGAGATATGAGGGACA
ATTGGAGAAGTGAATTATATAAATATAAAGTAGTAAAAATTGAACCATTAGGAGTAGCACCCACCAAGGC
AAAGAGAAGAGTGGTGCAGAGAGAAAAAAGAGCAGTGGGAATAGGAGCTTTGTTCCTTGGGTTCTTGGGA
GCAGCAGGAAGCACTATGGGCGCAGCGTCAATGACGCTGACGGTACAGGCCAGACAATTATTGTCTGGTA
TAGTGCAGCAGCAGAACAATTTGCTGAGGGCTATTGAGGCGCAACAGCATCTGTTGCAACTCACAGTCTG
GGGCATCAAGCAGCTCCAGGCAAGAATCCTGGCTGTGGAAAGATACCTAAAGGATCAACAGCTCCTGGGG
ATTTGGGGTTGCTCTGGAAAACTCATTTGCACCACTGCTGTGCCTTGGAATGCTAGTTGGAGTAATAAAT
CTCTGGAACAGATTTGGAATCACACGACCTGGATGGAGTGGGACAGAGAAATTAACAATTACACAAGCTT
AATACACTCCTTAATTGAAGAATCGCAAAACCAGCAAGAAAAGAATGAACAAGAATTATTGGAATTAGAT
AAATGGGCAAGTTTGTGGAATTGGTTTAACATAACAAATTGGCTGTGGTATATAAAATTATTCATAATGA
TAGTAGGAGGCTTGGTAGGTTTAAGAATAGTTTTTGCTGTACTTTCTATAGTGAATAGAGTTAGGCAGGG
ATATTCACCATTATCGTTTCAGACCCACCTCCCAACCCCGAGGGGACCCGACAGGCCCGAAGGAATAGAA
GAAGAAGGTGGAGAGAGAGACAGAGACAGATCCATTCGATTAGTGAACGGATCTCGACGGTATCGCCGAA
TTCACAAATGGCAGTATTCATCCACAATTTTAAAAGAAAAGGGGGGATTGGGGGGTACAGTGCAGGGGAA
AGAATAGTAGACATAATAGCAACAGACATACAAACTAAAGAATTACAAAAACAAATTACAAAAATTCAAA
ATTTTCGGGTTTATTACAGGGACAGCAGAGATCCAGTTTGGACTAGTCGTGAGGCTCCGGTGCCCGTCAG
TGGGCAGAGCGCACATCGCCCACAGTCCCCGAGAAGTTGGGGGGAGGGGTCGGCAATTGAACCGGTGCCT
AGAGAAGGTGGCGCGGGGTAAACTGGGAAAGTGATGTCGTGTACTGGCTCCGCCTTTTTCCCGAGGGTGG
GGGAGAACCGTATATAAGTGCAGTAGTCGCCGTGAACGTTCTTTTTCGCAACGGGTTTGCCGCCAGAACA
CAGGTAAGTGCCGTGTGTGGTTCCCGCGGGCCTGGCCTCTTTACGGGTTATGGCCCTTGCGTGCCTTGAA
TTACTTCCACCTGGCTGCAGTACGTGATTCTTGATCCCGAGCTTCGGGTTGGAAGTGGGTGGGAGAGTTC
GAGGCCTTGCGCTTAAGGAGCCCCTTCGCCTCGTGCTTGAGTTGAGGCCTGGCCTGGGCGCTGGGGCCGC
CGCGTGCGAATCTGGTGGCACCTTCGCGCCTGTCTCGCTGCTTTCGATAAGTCTCTAGCCATTTAAAATT
TTTGATGACCTGCTGCGACGCTTTTTTTCTGGCAAGATAGTCTTGTAAATGCGGGCCAAGATCTGCACAC
TGGTATTTCGGTTTTTGGGGCCGCGGGCGGCGACGGGGCCCGTGCGTCCCAGCGCACATGTTCGGCGAGG
CGGGGCCTGCGAGCGCGGCCACCGAGAATCGGACGGGGGTAGTCTCAAGCTGGCCGGCCTGCTCTGGTGC
CTGGCCTCGCGCCGCCGTGTATCGCCCCGCCCTGGGCGGCAAGGCTGGCCCGGTCGGCACCAGTTGCGTG
AGCGGAAAGATGGCCGCTTCCCGGCCCTGCTGCAGGGAGCTCAAAATGGAGGACGCGGCGCTCGGGAGAG
CGGGCGGGTGAGTCACCCACACAAAGGAAAAGGGCCTTTCCGTCCTCAGCCGTCGCTTCATGTGACTCCA
CGGAGTACCGGGCGCCGTCCAGGCACCTCGATTAGTTCTCGAGCTTTTGGAGTACGTCGTCTTTAGGTTG
GGGGGAGGGGTTTTATGCGATGGAGTTTCCCCACACTGAGTGGGTGGAGACTGAAGTTAGGCCAGCTTGG
CACTTGATGTAATTCTCCTTGGAATTTGCCCTTTTTGAGTTTGGATCTTGGTTCATTCTCAAGCCTCAGA
CAGTGGTTCAAAGTTTTTTTCTTCCATTTCAGGTGTCGTGAAGCGGCCCTGCAGATATCAACAAGTTTGT
ACAAAAAAGCAGGCACCATGCCTCCAAGACCATCATCAGGTGAACTGTGGGGCATCCACTTGATGCCCCC
AAGAATCCTAGTAGAATGTTTACTACCAAATGGAATGATAGTGACTTTAGAATGCCTCCGTGAGGCTACA
TTAATAACCATAAAGCATGAACTATTTAAAGAAGCAAGAAAATACCCCCTCCATCAACTTCTTCAAGATG
AATCTTCTTACATTTTCGTAAGTGTTACTCAAGAAGCAGAAAGGGAAGAATTTTTTGATGAAACAAGACG
ACTTTGTGACCTTCGGCTTTTTCAACCCTTTTTAAAAGTAATTGAACCAGTAGGCAACCGTGAAGAAAAG
AACCTCAATCGAGAAATTGGTTTTGCTATCGGCATGCCAGTGTGTGAATTTGATATGGTTAAAGATCCAG
AAGTACAGGACTTCCGAAGAAATATTCTGAACGTTTGTAAAGAAGCTGTGGATCTTAGGGACCTCAATTC
ACCTCATAGTAGAGCAATGTATGTCTATCCTCCAAATGTAGAATCTTCACCAGAATTGCCAAAGCACATA
TATAATAAATTAGATAAAGGGCAAATAATAGTGGTGATCTGGGTAATAGTTTCTCCAAATAATGACAAGC
AGAAGTATACTCTGAAAATCAACCATGACTGTGTACCAGAACAAGTAATTGCTGAAGCAATCAGGAAAAA
AACTCGAAGTATGTTGCTATCCTCTGAACAACTAAAACTCTGTGTTTTAGAATATCAGGGCAAGTATATT
TTAAAAGTGTGTGGATGTGATGAATACTTCCTAGAAAAATATCCTCTGAGTCAGTATAAGTATATAAGAA
GCTGTATAATGCTTGGGAGGATGCCCAATTTGATGTTGATGGCTAAAGAAAGCCTTTATTCTCAACTGCC
AATGGACTGTTTTACAATGCCATCTTATTCCAGACGCATTTCCACAGCTACACCATATATGAATGGAGAA
ACATCTACAAAATCCCTTTGGGTTATAAATAGTGCACTCAGAATAAAAATTCTTTGTGCAACCTACGTGA
ATGTAAATATTCGAGACATTGATAAGATCTATGTTCGAACAGGTATCTACCATGGAGGAGAACCCTTATG
TGACAATGTGAACACTCAAAGAGTACCTTGTTCCAATCCCAGGTGGAATGAATGGCTGAATTATGATATA
TACATTCCTGATCTTCCTCGTGCTGCTCGACTTTGCCTTTCCATTTGCTCTGTTAAAGGCCGAAAGGGTG
CTAAAGAGGAACACTGTCCATTGGCATGGGGAAATATAAACTTGTTTGATTACACAGACACTCTAGTATC
TGGAAAAATGGCTTTGAATCTTTGGCCAGTACCTCATGGATTAGAAGATTTGCTGAACCCTATTGGTGTT
ACTGGATCAAATCCAAATAAAGAAACTCCATGCTTAGAGTTGGAGTTTGACTGGTTCAGCAGTGTGGTAA
AGTTCCCAGATATGTCAGTGATTGAAGAGCATGCCAATTGGTCTGTATCCCGAGAAGCAGGATTTAGCTA
TTCCCACGCAGGACTGAGTAACAGACTAGCTAGAGACAATGAATTAAGGGAAAATGACAAAGAACAGCTC
AAAGCAATTTCTACACGAGATCCTCTCTCTGAAATCACTGAGCAGGAGAAAGATTTTCTATGGAGTCACA
GACACTATTGTGTAACTATCCCCGAAATTCTACCCAAATTGCTTCTGTCTGTTAAATGGAATTCTAGAGA
TGAAGTAGCCCAGATGTATTGCTTGGTAAAAGATTGGCCTCCAATCAAACCTGAACAGGCTATGGAACTT
CTGGACTGTAATTACCCAGATCCTATGGTTCGAGGTTTTGCTGTTCGGTGCTTGGAAAAATATTTAACAG
ATGACAAACTTTCTCAGTATTTAATTCAGCTAGTACAGGTCCTAAAATATGAACAATATTTGGATAACTT
GCTTGTGAGATTTTTACTGAAGAAAGCATTGACTAATCAAAGGATTGGGCACTTTTTCTTTTGGCATTTA
AAATCTGAGATGCACAATAAAACAGTTAGCCAGAGGTTTGGCCTGCTTTTGGAGTCCTATTGTCGTGCAT
GTGGGATGTATTTGAAGCACCTGAATAGGCAAGTCGAGGCAATGGAAAAGCTCATTAACTTAACTGACAT
TCTCAAACAGGAGAAGAAGGATGAAACACAAAAGGTACAGATGAAGTTTTTAGTTGAGCAAATGAGGCGA
CCAGATTTCATGGATGCTCTACAGGGCTTTCTGTCTCCTCTAAACCCTGCTCATCAACTAGGAAACCTCA
GGCTTGAAGAGTGTCGAATTATGTCCTCTGCAAAAAGGCCACTGTGGTTGAATTGGGAGAACCCAGACAT
CATGTCAGAGTTACTGTTTCAGAACAATGAGATCATCTTTAAAAATGGGGATGATTTACGGCAAGATATG
CTAACACTTCAAATTATTCGTATTATGGAAAATATCTGGCAAAATCAAGGTCTTGATCTTCGAATGTTAC
CTTATGGTTGTCTGTCAATCGGTGACTGTGTGGGACTTATTGAGGTGGTGCGAAATTCTCACACTATTAT
GCAAATTCAGTGCAAAGGCGGCTTGAAAGGTGCACTGCAGTTCAACAGCCACACACTACATCAGTGGCTC
AAAGACAAGAACAAAGGAGAAATATATGATGCAGCCATTGACCTGTTTACACGTTCATGTGCTGGATACT
GTGTAGCTACCTTCATTTTGGGAATTGGAGATCGTCACAATAGTAACATCATGGTGAAAGACGATGGACA
ACTGTTTCATATAGATTTTGGACACTTTTTGGATCACAAGAAGAAAAAATTTGGTTATAAACGAGAACGT
GTGCCATTTGTTTTGACACAGGATTTCTTAATAGTGATTAGTAAAGGAGCCCAAGAATGCACAAAGACAA
GAGAATTTGAGAGGTTTCAGGAGATGTGTTACAAGGCTTATCTAGCTATTCGACAGCATGCCAATCTCTT
CATAAATCTTTTCTCAATGATGCTTGGCTCTGGAATGCCAGAACTACAATCTTTTGATGACATTGCATAC
ATTCGAAAGACCCTAGCCTTAGATAAAACTGAGCAAGAGGCTTTGGAGTATTTCATGAAACAAATGAATG
ATGCACATCATGGTGGCTGGACAACAAAAATGGATTGGATCTTCCACACAATTAAACAGCATGCATTGAA
CTAGAACCCAGCTTTCTTGTACAAAGTGGTGATATCCAATTAACCCTCACTAAAGGGTTATGATATAGTG
AGTTGTTATTCCCTATAGTGAGTCGTATTACCACCCAACTTTTCTATACAAAGTGGTTGATATCCAGCAC
AGTGGCGGCCGCTCGAGTCTAGAGGGCCCGCGGTTCGAAGGTAAGCCTATCCCTAACCCTCTCCTCGGTC
TCGATTCTACGCGTACCGGTTAGTAATGAGATCCCTCCCCCCCCCCTAACGTTACTGGCCGAAGCCGCTT
GGAATAAGGCCGGTGTGCGTTTGTCTATATGTTATTTTCCACCATATTGCCGTCTTTTGGCAATGTGAGG
GCCCGGAAACCTGGCCCTGTCTTCTTGACGAGCATTCCTAGGGGTCTTTCCCCTCTCGCCAAAGGAATGC
AAGGTCTGTTGAATGTCGTGAAGGAAGCAGTTCCTCTGGAAGCTTCTTGAAGACAAACAACGTCTGTAGC
GACCCTTTGCAGGCAGCGGAACCCCCCACCTGGCGACAGGTGCCTCTGCGGCCAAAAGCCACGTGTATAA
GATACACCTGCAAAGGCGGCACAACCCCAGTGCCACGTTGTGAGTTGGATAGTTGTGGAAAGAGTCAAAT
GGCTCTCCTCAAGCGTATTCAACAAGGGGCTGAAGGATGCCCAGAAGGTACCCCATTGTATGGGATCTGA
TCTGGGGCCTCGGTGCACATGCTTTACATGTGTTTAGTCGAGGTTAAAAAAACGTCTAGGCCCCCCGAAC
CACGGGGACGTGGTTTTCCTTTGAAAAACACGATGATAATATGGCCACACATATGACCGAGTACAAGCCC
ACGGTGCGCCTCGCCACCCGCGACGACGTCCCCAGGGCCGTACGCACCCTCGCCGCCGCGTTCGCCGACT
ACCCCGCCACGCGCCACACCGTCGATCCGGACCGCCACATCGAGCGGGTCACCGAGCTGCAAGAACTCTT
CCTCACGCGCGTCGGGCTCGACATCGGCAAGGTGTGGGTCGCGGACGACGGCGCCGCGGTGGCGGTCTGG
ACCACGCCGGAGAGCGTCGAAGCGGGGGCGGTGTTCGCCGAGATCGGCCCGCGCATGGCCGAGTTGAGCG
GTTCCCGGCTGGCCGCGCAGCAACAGATGGAAGGCCTCCTGGCGCCGCACCGGCCCAAGGAGCCCGCGTG
GTTCCTGGCCACCGTCGGCGTCTCGCCCGACCACCAGGGCAAGGGTCTGGGCAGCGCCGTCGTGCTCCCC
GGAGTGGAGGCGGCCGAGCGCGCCGGGGTGCCCGCCTTCCTGGAGACCTCCGCGCCCCGCAACCTCCCCT
TCTACGAGCGGCTCGGCTTCACCGTCACCGCCGACGTCGAGGTGCCCGAAGGACCGCGCACCTGGTGCAT
GACCCGCAAGCCCGGTGCCTAAATCGATAGATCCTAATCAACCTCTGGATTACAAAATTTGTGAAAGATT
GACTGGTATTCTTAACTATGTTGCTCCTTTTACGCTATGTGGATACGCTGCTTTAATGCCTTTGTATCAT
GCTATTGCTTCCCGTATGGCTTTCATTTTCTCCTCCTTGTATAAATCCTGGTTGCTGTCTCTTTATGAGG
AGTTGTGGCCCGTTGTCAGGCAACGTGGCGTGGTGTGCACTGTGTTTGCTGACGCAACCCCCACTGGTTG
GGGCATTGCCACCACCTGTCAGCTCCTTTCCGGGACTTTCGCTTTCCCCCTCCCTATTGCCACGGCGGAA
CTCATCGCCGCCTGCCTTGCCCGCTGCTGGACAGGGGCTCGGCTGTTGGGCACTGACAATTCCGTGGTGT
TGTCGGGGAAATCATCGTCCTTTCCTTGGCTGCTCGCCTGTGTTGCCACCTGGATTCTGCGCGGGACGTC
CTTCTGCTACGTCCCTTCGGCCCTCAATCCAGCGGACCTTCCTTCCCGCGGCCTGCTGCCGGCTCTGCGG
CCTCTTCCGCGTCTTCGCCTTCGCCCTCAGACGAGTCGGATCTCCCTTTGGGCCGCCTCCCCGCCTGAGA
TCCTTTAAGACCAATGACTTACAAGGCAGCTGTAGATCTTAGCCACTTTTTAAAAGAAAAGGGGGGACTG
GAAGGGCTAATTCACTCCCAACGAAGACAAGATCTGCTTTTTGCTTGTACTGGGTCTCTCTGGTTAGACC
AGATCTGAGCCTGGGAGCTCTCTGGCTAACTAGGGAACCCACTGCTTAAGCCTCAATAAAGCTTGCCTTG
AGTGCTTCAAGTAGTGTGTGCCCGTCTGTTGTGTGACTCTGGTAACTAGAGATCCCTCAGACCCTTTTAG
TCAGTGTGGAAAATCTCTAGCAGTAGTAGTTCATGTCATCTTATTATTCAGTATTTATAACTTGCAAAGA
AATGAATATCAGAGAGTGAGAGGCCCGGGTTAATTAAGGAAAGGGCTAGATCATTCTTGAAGACGAAAGG
GCCTCGTGATACGCCTATTTTTATAGGTTAATGTCATGATAATAATGGTTTCTTAGACGTCAGGTGGCAC
TTTTCGGGGAAATGTGCGCGGAACCCCTATTTGTTTATTTTTCTAAATACATTCAAATATGTATCCGCTC
ATGAGACAATAACCCTGATAAATGCTTCAATAATATTGAAAAAGGAAGAGTATGAGTATTCAACATTTCC
GTGTCGCCCTTATTCCCTTTTTTGCGGCATTTTGCCTTCCTGTTTTTGCTCACCCAGAAACGCTGGTGAA
AGTAAAAGATGCTGAAGATCAGTTGGGTGCACGAGTGGGTTACATCGAACTGGATCTCAACAGCGGTAAG
ATCCTTGAGAGTTTTCGCCCCGAAGAACGTTTTCCAATGATGAGCACTTTTAAAGTTCTGCTATGTGGCG
CGGTATTATCCCGTGTTGACGCCGGGCAAGAGCAACTCGGTCGCCGCATACACTATTCTCAGAATGACTT
GGTTGAGTACTCACCAGTCACAGAAAAGCATCTTACGGATGGCATGACAGTAAGAGAATTATGCAGTGCT
GCCATAACCATGAGTGATAACACTGCGGCCAACTTACTTCTGACAACGATCGGAGGACCGAAGGAGCTAA
CCGCTTTTTTGCACAACATGGGGGATCATGTAACTCGCCTTGATCGTTGGGAACCGGAGCTGAATGAAGC
CATACCAAACGACGAGCGTGACACCACGATGCCTGTAGCAATGGCAACAACGTTGCGCAAACTATTAACT
GGCGAACTACTTACTCTAGCTTCCCGGCAACAATTAATAGACTGGATGGAGGCGGATAAAGTTGCAGGAC
CACTTCTGCGCTCGGCCCTTCCGGCTGGCTGGTTTATTGCTGATAAATCTGGAGCCGGTGAGCGTGGGTC
TCGCGGTATCATTGCAGCACTGGGGCCAGATGGTAAGCCCTCCCGTATCGTAGTTATCTACACGACGGGG
AGTCAGGCAACTATGGATGAACGAAATAGACAGATCGCTGAGATAGGTGCCTCACTGATTAAGCATTGGT
AACTGTCAGACCAAGTTTACTCATATATACTTTAGATTGATTTAAAACTTCATTTTTAATTTAAAAGGAT
CTAGGTGAAGATCCTTTTTGATAATCTCATGACCAAAATCCCTTAACGTGAGTTTTCGTTCCACTGAGCG
TCAGACCCCGTAGAAAAGATCAAAGGATCTTCTTGAGATCCTTTTTTTCTGCGCGTAATCTGCTGCTTGC
AAACAAAAAAACCACCGCTACCAGCGGTGGTTTGTTTGCCGGATCAAGAGCTACCAACTCTTTTTCCGAA
GGTAACTGGCTTCAGCAGAGCGCAGATACCAAATACTGTTCTTCTAGTGTAGCCGTAGTTAGGCCACCAC
TTCAAGAACTCTGTAGCACCGCCTACATACCTCGCTCTGCTAATCCTGTTACCAGTGGCTGCTGCCAGTG
GCGATAAGTCGTGTCTTACCGGGTTGGACTCAAGACGATAGTTACCGGATAAGGCGCAGCGGTCGGGCTG
AACGGGGGGTTCGTGCACACAGCCCAGCTTGGAGCGAACGACCTACACCGAACTGAGATACCTACAGCGT
GAGCTATGAGAAAGCGCCACGCTTCCCGAAGGGAGAAAGGCGGACAGGTATCCGGTAAGCGGCAGGGTCG
GAACAGGAGAGCGCACGAGGGAGCTTCCAGGGGGAAACGCCTGGTATCTTTATAGTCCTGTCGGGTTTCG
CCACCTCTGACTTGAGCGTCGATTTTTGTGATGCTCGTCAGGGGGGCGGAGCCTATGGAAAAACGCCAGC
AACGCGGCCTTTTTACGGTTCCTGGCCTTTTGCTGGCCTTTTGCTCACATGTTCTTTCCTGCGTTATCCC
CTGATTCTGTGGATAACCGTATTACCGCCTTTGAGTGAGCTGATACCGCTCGCCGCAGCCGAACGACCGA
GCGCAGCGAGTCAGTGAGCGAGGAAGCGGAAGAGCGCCCAATACGCAAACCGCCTCTCCCCGCGCGTTGG
CCGATTCATTAATGCAGCAAGCTCATGGCTGACTAATTTTTTTTATTTATGCAGAGGCCGAGGCCGCCTC
GGCCTCTGAGCTATTCCAGAAGTAGTGAGGAGGCTTTTTTGGAGGCCTAGGCTTTTGCAAAAAGCTCCCC
GTGGCACGACAGGTTTCCCGACTGGAAAGCGGGCAGTGAGCGCAACGCAATTAATGTGAGTTAGCTCACT
CATTAGGCACCCCAGGCTTTACACTTTATGCTTCCGGCTCGTATGTTGTGTGGAATTGTGAGCGGATAAC
AATTTCACACAGGAAACAGCTATGACATGATTACGAATTTCACAAATAAAGCATTTTTTTCACTGCATTC
TAGTTGTGGTTTGTCCAAACTCATCAATGTATCTTATCATGTCTGGATCAACTGGATAACTCAAGCTAAC
CAAAATCATCCCAAACTTCCCACCCCATACCCTATTACCACTGCCAATTACCTGTGGTTTCATTTACTCT
AAACCTGTGATTCCTCTGAATTATTTTCATTTTAAAGAAATTGTATTTGTTAAATATGTACTACAAACTT
AGTAGT
Features (pLannotate 1.2.2; 30 found; start..end, strand, type, name):
    377..634     +  LTR            5' LTR (truncated): truncated 5' long terminal repeat (LTR) from HIV-1
    681..806     +  misc_feature   HIV-1 Ψ: packaging signal of human immunodeficiency virus type 1
    790..1128    +  CDS            HIV-1 gag (fragment): gag protein from human immunodeficiency virus 1; gag
   1303..1536    +  misc_feature   RRE: The Rev response element (RRE) of HIV-1 allows for Rev-dependent mRNA export from the nucleus to the cytoplasm.
   1913..2013    +  CDS            Rev (fragment): human immunodeficiency virus 1 (HIV-1) Rev protein; rev; enhances nuclear export of unspliced and incompletely spliced viral mRNAs
   2058..2175    +  misc_feature   cPPT/CTS: central polypurine tract and central termination sequence of HIV-1
   2223..3401    +  promoter       EF-1α promoter: strong constitutive promoter for human elongation factor EF-1α
   3422..3442    +  protein_bind   attB1: mutant version of attB; core recombination site for the Gateway® BP reaction BP Clonase™
   3448..6651    +  CDS            PIK3CA: PK3CA_HUMAN - Experimental evidence at protein level: Swiss-Prot protein existence level 1. Phosphoinositide-3-kinase (PI3K) phosphorylates phosphatidylinositol (PI) and its phosphorylated derivatives at position 3 of the inositol ring to produce 3-phosphoinositides (PubMed:15135396, PubMed:23936502, PubMed:28676499). Uses ATP and PtdIns(4,5)P2 (phosphatidylinositol 4,5-bisphosphate) to generate phosphatidylinositol 3,4,5-trisphosphate (PIP3) (PubMed:15135396, PubMed:28676499). PIP3 plays a key role by recruiting PH domain- containing proteins to the membrane, including AKT1 and PDPK1, activat
   6656..6680    -  protein_bind   attB2: mutant version of attB; recombination site for the Gateway® BP reaction BP Clonase™
   6688..6706    +  promoter       T3 promoter: promoter for bacteriophage T3 RNA polymerase
   6732..6750    -  promoter       T7 promoter: promoter for bacteriophage T7 RNA polymerase
   6756..6774    -  protein_bind   attB4 (fragment): mutant version of attB; core recombination site for the Gateway® BP reaction BP Clonase™
   6830..6871    +  CDS            V5 tag: epitope tag from simian virus 5
   6997..7459    +  misc_feature   IRES: internal ribosome entry site (IRES) of the encephalomyocarditis virus (EMCV)
   7473..8070    +  CDS            PuroR (fragment): puromycin N-acetyltransferase; pac from Streptomyces; confers resistance to puromycin
   8086..8674    +  misc_feature   WPRE: woodchuck hepatitis virus posttranscriptional regulatory element
   8682..8747    +  CDS            nef (fragment): NEF_HV1Z2 - Experimental evidence at protein level: Swiss-Prot protein existence level 1. Extracellular Nef protein targets CD4(+) T-lymphocytes for apoptosis by interacting with CXCR4 surface receptors. From Human immunodeficiency virus type 1 group M subtype D (isolate Z2/CDC-Z34) (HIV-1).
   8749..8982    +  LTR            3' LTR (ΔU3): self-inactivating 3' long terminal repeat (LTR) from HIV-1
   9187..9291    +  promoter       AmpR promoter: bla
   9292..10152   +  CDS            AmpR: β-lactamase; bla; confers resistance to ampicillin, carbenicillin, and related antibiotics
  10323..10911   +  rep_origin     ori: high-copy-number ColE1/pMB1/pBR322/pUC origin of replication
  11094..11148   +  CDS            lacI (fragment): lac repressor; lacI; The lac repressor binds to the lac operator to inhibit transcription in E. coli. This inhibition can be relieved by adding lactose or isopropyl-β-D-thiogalactopyranoside (IPTG).
  11154..11247   +  rep_origin     SV40 ori (fragment): SV40 origin of replication
  11272..11309   +  CDS            lacI (fragment): lac repressor; lacI; The lac repressor binds to the lac operator to inhibit transcription in E. coli. This inhibition can be relieved by adding lactose or isopropyl-β-D-thiogalactopyranoside (IPTG).
  11322..11343   +  protein_bind   CAP binding site: CAP binding activates transcription in the presence of cAMP. E. coli catabolite activator protein
  11358..11388   +  promoter       lac promoter: promoter for the E. coli lac operon
  11392..11414   +  protein_bind   lac operator (fragment): The lac repressor binds to the lac operator to inhibit transcription in E. coli. This inhibition can be relieved by adding lactose or isopropyl-β-D-thiogalactopyranoside (IPTG). lac repressor encoded by lacI
  11446..11529   +  polyA_signal   SV40 poly(A) signal (fragment): SV40 polyadenylation signal
  11696..329     +  CDS            nef (fragment) (across the origin): NEF_HV1BR - Experimental evidence at protein level: Swiss-Prot protein existence level 1. Extracellular Nef protein targets CD4(+) T-lymphocytes for apoptosis by interacting with CXCR4 surface receptors (PubMed:14990729). From Human immunodeficiency virus type 1 group M subtype B (isolate BRU/LAI) (HIV-1).
