[The description below was written by a language model from this plasmid's Addgene catalogue record and pLannotate feature annotations shown in this document.]
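Description:
pHAGE-PIK3CA-I112N is an HIV-1-derived lentiviral expression plasmid built on the pHAGE backbone, carrying the human PIK3CA open reading frame with the I112N substitution. PIK3CA encodes p110-alpha, the catalytic subunit of phosphoinositide 3-kinase, which converts PtdIns(4,5)P2 to PIP3 and thereby recruits and activates downstream effectors such as AKT1 and PDPK1. The plasmid is propagated in E. coli through a high-copy ColE1/pUC-type origin with ampicillin selection via β-lactamase. Small fragments of lac regulatory elements, the SV40 origin and the SV40 poly(A) signal in the bacterial portion appear to be backbone remnants.

The transfer cassette lies between a truncated 5' LTR and a self-inactivating ΔU3 3' LTR. It includes the Ψ packaging signal with an adjoining gag fragment, the RRE for Rev-dependent nuclear export, and the cPPT/CTS. Within it, the strong constitutive EF-1α promoter drives the PIK3CA coding sequence, which is flanked by attB1 and attB2 sites, consistent with the recorded Gateway cloning. Downstream, an EMCV IRES links a puromycin N-acetyltransferase gene to the same transcript, so transduced cells can be selected with puromycin. A WPRE follows to enhance transcript expression. A V5 epitope tag is annotated after attB2, separated from the insert by T3 and T7 promoter sequences and an attB4 fragment; the record does not indicate whether it is fused in frame to PIK3CA.

The stated purpose is lentiviral expression of the I112N variant. The construct comes from a study systematically assessing the functional consequences of somatic cancer mutations, which suggests its use for stable expression in mammalian cells to compare this variant's activity with that of other PIK3CA alleles.
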