Addgene plasmid #116502: pHAGE-PIK3CA-I112N
Purpose: Lentiviral expression of PIK3CA I112N
Depositing lab: Gordon Mills & Kenneth Scott. Depositing organization: Baylor College of Medicine. Publication: Systematic Functional Annotation of Somatic Mutations in Cancer. Ng PK, Li J, Jeong KJ, Shao S, Chen H, Tsang YH, Sengupta S, Wang Z, Bhavana VH, Tran R, Soewito S, Minussi DC, Moreno D, Kong K, Dogruluk T, Lu H, Gao J, Tokheim C, Zhou DC, Johnson AM, Zeng J, Ip CKM, Ju Z, Wester M, Yu S, Li Y, Vellano CP, Schultz N, Karchin R, Ding L, Lu Y, Cheung LWT, Chen K, Shaw KR, Meric-Bernstam F, Scott KL, Yi S, Sahni N, Liang H, Mills GB. Cancer Cell. 2018 Mar 12;33(3):450-462.e10. doi: 10.1016/j.ccell.2018.01.021. PubMed 29533785.
Backbone
  Vector backbone: pHAGE
  Vector type: Lentiviral
Growth in bacteria
  Bacterial resistance: Ampicillin, 100 μg/mL
  Growth temperature: 37°C
  Growth strain: Stbl3
  Copy number: High Copy
Gene/Insert
  Gene/Insert name: PIK3CA
  Species: H. sapiens (human)
  Mutation: I112N
  Entrez Gene: PIK3CA (a.k.a. CCM4, CLAPO, CLOVE, CWS5, HMH, MCAP, MCM, MCMTC, PI3K, PI3K-alpha, p110-alpha)
  Cloning method: Gateway Cloning
Terms and licenses: Academic/Nonprofit Terms; Industry Terms: Not Available to Industry
How to cite: pHAGE-PIK3CA-I112N was a gift from Gordon Mills & Kenneth Scott (Addgene plasmid # 116502 ; http://n2t.net/addgene:116502 ; RRID:Addgene_116502)
