>Addgene plasmid #116502 | pHAGE-PIK3CA-I112N | depositor partial sequence | sequence record 219376 | insert
ATGCCTCCACGACCATCATCAGGTGAACTGTGGGGCATCCACTTGATGCCCCCAAGAATCCTAGTAGAAT
GTTTACTACCAAATGGAATGATAGTGACTTTAGAATGCCTCCGTGAGGCTACATTAATAACCATAAAGCA
TGAACTATTTAAAGAAGCAAGAAAATACCCCCTCCATCAACTTCTTCAAGATGAATCTTCTTACATTTTC
GTAAGTGTTACTCAAGAAGCAGAAAGGGAAGAATTTTTTGATGAAACAAGACGACTTTGTGACCTTCGGC
TTTTTCAACCCTTTTTAAAAGTAATTGAACCAGTAGGCAACCGTGAAGAAAAGAACCTCAATCGAGAAAT
TGGTTTTGCTATCGGCATGCCAGTGTGTGAATTTGATATGGTTAAAGATCCAGAAGTACAGGACTTCCGA
AGAAATATTCTGAACGTTTGTAAAGAAGCTGTGGATCTTAGGGACCTCAATTCACCTCATAGTAGAGCAA
TGTATGTCTATCCTCCAAATGTAGAATCTTCACCAGAATTGCCAAAGCACATATATAATAAATTAGATAA
AGGGCAAATAATAGTGGTGATCTGGGTAATAGTTTCTCCAAATAATGACAAGCAGAAGTATACTCTGAAA
ATCAACCATGACTGTGTACCAGAACAAGTAATTGCTGAAGCAATCAGGAAAAAAACTCGAAGTATGTTGC
TATCCTCTGAACAACTAAAACTCTGTGTTTTAGAATATCAGGGCAAGTATATTTTAAAAGTGTGTGGATG
TGATGAATACTTCCTAGAAAAATATCCTCTGAGTCAGTATAAGTATATAAGAAGCTGTATAATGCTTGGG
AGGATGCCCAATTTGATGTTGATGGCTAAAGAAAGCCTTTATTCTCAACTGCCAATGGACTGTTTTACAA
TGCCATCTTATTCCAGACGCATTTCCACAGCTACACCATATATGAATGGAGAAACATCTACAAAATCCCT
TTGGGTTATAAATAGTGCACTCAGAATAAAAATTCTTTGTGCAACCTACGTGAATGTAAATATTCGAGAC
ATTGATAAGATCTATGTTCGAACAGGTATCTACCATGGAGGAGAACCCTTATGTGACAATGTGAACACTC
AAAGAGTACCTTGTTCCAATCCCAGGTGGAATGAATGGCTGAATTATGATATATACATTCCTGATCTTCC
TCGTGCTGCTCGACTTTGCCTTTCCATTTGCTCTGTTAAAGGCCGAAAGGGTGCTAAAGAGGAACACTGT
CCATTGGCATGGGGAAATATAAACTTGTTTGATTACACAGACACTCTAGTATCTGGAAAAATGGCTTTGA
ATCTTTGGCCAGTACCTCATGGATTAGAAGATTTGCTGAACCCTATTGGTGTTACTGGATCAAATCCAAA
TAAAGAAACTCCATGCTTAGAGTTGGAGTTTGACTGGTTCAGCAGTGTGGTAAAGTTCCCAGATATGTCA
GTGATTGAAGAGCATGCCAATTGGTCTGTATCCCGAGAAGCAGGATTTAGCTATTCCCACGCAGGACTGA
GTAACAGACTAGCTAGAGACAATGAATTAAGGGAAAATGACAAAGAACAGCTCAAAGCAATTTCTACACG
AGATCCTCTCTCTGAAATCACTGAGCAGGAGAAAGATTTTCTATGGAGTCACAGACACTATTGTGTAACT
ATCCCCGAAATTCTACCCAAATTGCTTCTGTCTGTTAAATGGAATTCTAGAGATGAAGTAGCCCAGATGT
ATTGCTTGGTAAAAGATTGGCCTCCAATCAAACCTGAACAGGCTATGGAACTTCTGGACTGTAATTACCC
AGATCCTATGGTTCGAGGTTTTGCTGTTCGGTGCTTGGAAAAATATTTAACAGATGACAAACTTTCTCAG
TATTTAATTCAGCTAGTACAGGTCCTAAAATATGAACAATATTTGGATAACTTGCTTGTGAGATTTTTAC
TGAAGAAAGCATTGACTAATCAAAGGATTGGGCACTTTTTCTTTTGGCATTTAAAATCTGAGATGCACAA
TAAAACAGTTAGCCAGAGGTTTGGCCTGCTTTTGGAGTCCTATTGTCGTGCATGTGGGATGTATTTGAAG
CACCTGAATAGGCAAGTCGAGGCAATGGAAAAGCTCATTAACTTAACTGACATTCTCAAACAGGAGAAGA
AGGATGAAACACAAAAGGTACAGATGAAGTTTTTAGTTGAGCAAATGAGGCGACCAGATTTCATGGATGC
TCTACAGGGCTTTCTGTCTCCTCTAAACCCTGCTCATCAACTAGGAAACCTCAGGCTTGAAGAGTGTCGA
ATTATGTCCTCTGCAAAAAGGCCACTGTGGTTGAATTGGGAGAACCCAGACATCATGTCAGAGTTACTGT
TTCAGAACAATGAGATCATCTTTAAAAATGGGGATGATTTACGGCAAGATATGCTAACACTTCAAATTAT
TCGTATTATGGAAAATATCTGGCAAAATCAAGGTCTTGATCTTCGAATGTTACCTTATGGTTGTCTGTCA
ATCGGTGACTGTGTGGGACTTATTGAGGTGGTGCGAAATTCTCACACTATTATGCAAATTCAGTGCAAAG
GCGGCTTGAAAGGTGCACTGCAGTTCAACAGCCACACACTACATCAGTGGCTCAAAGACAAGAACAAAGG
AGAAATATATGATGCAGCCATTGACCTGTTTACACGTTCATGTGCTGGATACTGTGTAGCTACCTTCATT
TTGGGAATTGGAGATCGTCACAATAGTAACATCATGGTGAAAGACGATGGACAACTGTTTCATATAGATT
TTGGACACTTTTTGGATCACAAGAAGAAAAAATTTGGTTATAAACGAGAACGTGTGCCATTTGTTTTGAC
ACAGGATTTCTTAATAGTGATTAGTAAAGGAGCCCAAGAATGCACAAAGACAAGAGAATTTGAGAGGTTT
CAGGAGATGTGTTACAAGGCTTATCTAGCTATTCGACAGCATGCCAATCTCTTCATAAATCTTTTCTCAA
TGATGCTTGGCTCTGGAATGCCAGAACTACAATCTTTTGATGACATTGCATACATTCGAAAGACCCTAGC
CTTAGATAAAACTGAGCAAGAGGCTTTGGAGTATTTCATGAAACAAATGAATGATGCACATCATGGTGGC
TGGACAACAAAAATGGATTGGATCTTCCACACAATTAAACAGCATGCATTGAACTGA
